Addgene plasmid #13415: pFbx15(-544/-527)-TK-Luc/Sox-m1
Depositing lab: Shinya Yamanaka. Depositing organization: Kyoto University, Center for iPS Cell Research and Application. Publication: Fbx15 is a novel target of Oct3/4 but is dispensable for embryonic stem cell self-renewal and mouse development. Tokuzawa Y, Kaiho E, Maruyama M, Takahashi K, Mitsui K, Maeda M, Niwa H, Yamanaka S. Mol Cell Biol. 2003 Apr . 23(8):2699-708. 10.1128/MCB.23.8.2699-2708.2003 PubMed 12665572.
Backbone
  Vector backbone: pTAL-Luc
  Backbone manufacturer: Clonetech
  Backbone size w/o insert (bp): 5000
  Vector type: Mammalian Expression, Luciferase
Growth in bacteria
  Bacterial resistance: Ampicillin, 100 μg/mL
  Growth temperature: 37°C
  Growth strain: DH5alpha
  Copy number: High Copy
Gene/Insert
  Gene/Insert name: Upstream region of mouse Fbx15 gene
  Species: M. musculus (mouse)
  Insert size (bp): 20
  Mutation: Mutated in Sox2 binding site
  Cloning method: Restriction Enzyme; 5′ cloning site MluI (not destroyed); 3′ cloning site BglII (destroyed during cloning)
  Sequencing primers: 5′ pGV-2U
Terms and licenses: Academic/Nonprofit Terms; Industry Terms: Not Available to Industry
Depositor comments: The sequence of primer pGV-2U is ACT AAC ATA CGC TCT CCA TCA A.
How to cite: pFbx15(-544/-527)-TK-Luc/Sox-m1 was a gift from Shinya Yamanaka (Addgene plasmid # 13415 ; http://n2t.net/addgene:13415 ; RRID:Addgene_13415)
