[The description below was written by a language model from this plasmid's Addgene catalogue record.]
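Description:
pFbx15(-544/-527)-TK-Luc/Sox-m1 is a mammalian luciferase reporter plasmid built on the commercial pTAL-Luc backbone (about 5 kb without insert). It is maintained as a high-copy plasmid in E. coli under ampicillin selection. The record does not list a mammalian selection marker or an origin of replication, and no feature table is provided, so the exact arrangement of backbone elements cannot be confirmed here. As the construct name indicates, the reporter design places a minimal thymidine kinase (TK) promoter in front of a luciferase gene. This weak basal promoter gives low background expression and lets short enhancer fragments cloned upstream be tested for activity.

The insert is a roughly 20 bp fragment from the upstream region of the mouse Fbx15 gene, spanning positions -544 to -527 according to the name. It was cloned between MluI, which is retained, and BglII, which was destroyed during cloning. In this variant (Sox-m1) the Sox2 binding site within the element has been mutated. The associated study identified Fbx15 as a target of Oct3/4 in embryonic stem cells. The plasmid therefore most plausibly serves as a mutant control in transient transfection reporter assays, where its luciferase output would be compared with that of the corresponding wild-type element to ask whether the Sox2 site is needed for enhancer activity. The record does not state the specific nucleotide changes, the type of luciferase, or the cell types used.
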