>Addgene plasmid #13415 | pFbx15(-544/-527)-TK-Luc/Sox-m1 | addgene partial sequence | sequence record 19792 | RVprimer3 5'-CTAGCAAAATAGGCTGTCCC-3'
TTCTCTATCGAAGGTACCGAGCTCTTACGCGTCCCAGATGTGCTTTATCATAACCATGGGATCTGCCGCC
CCGACTGCATCTGCGTGTTCGAATTCGCCAATGACAAGACGCTGGGCGGGGTTTGTGTCATCATAGAACT
AAAGACATGCAAATATATTTCTTCCGGGGACACCGCCAGCAAACGCGAGCAACGGGCCACGGGGATGAAG
CAGAAGCTTGGCATTCCGGTACTGTTGGTAAAGCCACCATGGAAGACGCCAAAAACATAAAGAAAGGCCC
GGCGCCATTCTATCCGCTGGAAGATGGAACCGCTGGAGAGCAACTGCATAAGGCTATGAAGAGATACGCC
CTGGTTCCTGGAACAATTGCTTTTACAGATGCACATATCGAGGTGGACATCACTTACGCTGAGTACTTCG
AAATGTCCGTTCGGTTGGCAGAAGCTATGAAACGATATGGGCTGAATACAAATCACAGAATCGTCGTATG
CAGTGAAAACTCTCTTCAATTCTTTATGCCGGTGTTGGGCGCGTTATTTATCGGAGTTGCAGTTGCGCCC
GCGAACGACATTTATAATGAACGTGAATTGCTCAACAGTATGGGCATTTCGCAGCCTACCGTGGTGTTCG
TTTCCAAAAAGGGGTTGCAAAAAATTTTGAACGTGCAAAAAAAGCTCCCAATCATCCAAAAAATTATTAT
CATGGATTCTAAAACGGATTACCAGGGATTTCAGTCGATGTACACGTTCGTCACATCTCATCTACCTCCC
GGTTTTAATGAATACGATTTTGTGCCAGAGTCC
